Addgene plasmid #19201: pBS DKK3
Depositing lab: Cliff Tabin. Depositing organization: Harvard Medical School. Publication: Identification of unique molecular subdomains in the perichondrium and periosteum and their role in regulating gene expression in the underlying chondrocytes. Bandyopadhyay A, Kubilus JK, Crochiere ML, Linsenmayer TF, Tabin CJ. Dev Biol. 2008 Sep 1;321(1):162-74. doi: 10.1016/j.ydbio.2008.06.012. Epub 2008 Jun 16. PubMed 18602913.
Backbone
  Vector backbone: pBluescript
  Backbone manufacturer: Stratagene
  Backbone size w/o insert (bp): 3000
  Vector type: Bacterial Expression
Growth in bacteria
  Bacterial resistance: Ampicillin, 100 μg/mL
  Growth temperature: 37°C
  Growth strain: DH5alpha
  Copy number: High Copy
Gene/Insert
  Gene/Insert name: Dickkopf homolog 3 (alt name: Dkk3)
  Species: G. gallus (chicken)
  GenBank ID: FG356195
  Entrez Gene: DKK3
  Cloning method: Restriction Enzyme; 5′ cloning site XhoI (unknown if destroyed); 3′ cloning site EcoRI (unknown if destroyed)
  Sequencing primers: 5′ T3; 3′ T7
Terms and licenses: Academic/Nonprofit Terms; Industry Terms: Not Available to Industry
Depositor comments: Probe 1_73, expression in the inner layer of the PC.
How to cite: pBS DKK3 was a gift from Cliff Tabin (Addgene plasmid # 19201 ; http://n2t.net/addgene:19201 ; RRID:Addgene_19201)
