[The description below was written by a language model from this plasmid's Addgene catalogue record.]
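Description:
pBS DKK3 is a pBluescript-based cloning plasmid (backbone of about 3 kb) carrying a chicken (Gallus gallus) sequence from Dickkopf homolog 3 (DKK3/Dkk3). It is propagated in E. coli as a high-copy plasmid under ampicillin selection. Although the catalogue classifies it as a bacterial expression vector, pBluescript is a general-purpose phagemid used mainly for cloning and in vitro transcription, and nothing in the record suggests that the plasmid is meant for producing DKK3 protein. No feature table is provided, so the insert length, the region of the transcript it covers and the exact backbone variant are not stated.

The insert was cloned by restriction digestion between XhoI at the 5′ end and EcoRI at the 3′ end; whether these sites survived cloning is not recorded. It is flanked by the T3 and T7 primer sites, listed for 5′ and 3′ sequencing respectively. In pBluescript these correspond to opposing phage RNA polymerase promoters on either side of the polylinker, which allow sense or antisense RNA to be transcribed from linearised template. The record does not say which polymerase gives the antisense strand.

The depositor describes the clone as a probe with expression in the inner layer of the "PC", which the associated study indicates is the perichondrium. That study mapped molecular subdomains of the perichondrium and periosteum and their influence on gene expression in the underlying chondrocytes. The plasmid is therefore best understood as a template for riboprobes that detect DKK3 transcripts by in situ hybridisation in developing chick skeletal tissue, where DKK3 marks the inner perichondrial layer.
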