>Addgene plasmid #19201 | pBS DKK3 | addgene partial sequence | sequence record 25000 | 19201 with T3
GGGGGCTCCCGCGGTGGCGGCCGCTCTAGAACTAGTGGATCCCCCGGGCTGCAGGAATTCGGCACGAGGC
CTCGTGCCGCCACAGNTACTACATCTGTGTGTGAACTGTCCTCCAATGAAACCAGGAAAAATGAAAAAGA
AGATCCCTTGAACATGGATGAGATGCCATTTATCAGTTTAATACCCAGAGATATTCTTTCTGATTACGAA
GAAAGCAGCGTCATTCAGGAAGTGCGTAAAGAATTAGAAAGCCTGGAGGACCAAGCAGGTGTGAAGTCTG
AGCATGACCCGGCTCATGACCTATTTCTGGGAGATGAAATATGAAGTTCAAACACCAGTTTAGTTAGTCC
TAGAAATTGTTGTCTAGTGTCTTGCTTACATACACCCTTAACAGATACTGCTGGATAGAAGTGCAATAAA
CATCTTCATTGAGCATCCGTTTTCGTGCACCAAACCTGCATGTTCAAATTCATGTTGAATTCACTCAATC
TTTGGACCAAACTTTCCATCAAAGACAAATGAGAAAGGCATCAGTGTTTCCTTTGGATGAATACTTTCCT
TTGTACAGCAGAAATAAACGTATCAGTACTTGTACTCATTAAAAAAACACACGGAGCATAAAAAAAAAAA
AAAAAAACTCGAGGGGGGGCCCGGTACCCAATTCGCCCTATAGTGAGTCGTATTACGCGCGCTCACTGGC
CGTCGTTTTACAACGTCGTGACTGGGAACCGNTCNTACTCCCCNT
